Addgene plasmid #47185: TAL3466
Depositing lab: Keith Joung. Depositing organization: Massachusetts General Hospital. Publication: Targeted gene disruption in somatic zebrafish cells using engineered TALENs. Sander JD, Cade L, Khayter C, Reyon D, Peterson RT, Joung JK, Yeh JR. Nat Biotechnol. 2011 Aug 5;29(8):697-8. doi: 10.1038/nbt.1934. PubMed 21822241.
Backbone
  Vector backbone: JDS78
  Backbone manufacturer: Addgene plasmid #32290
  Backbone size w/o insert (bp): 6447
  Vector type: Mammalian Expression ; T7
Growth in bacteria
  Bacterial resistance: Ampicillin, 100 μg/mL
  Growth temperature: 37°C
  Growth strain: XL1 Blue
  Copy number: High Copy
Gene/Insert
  Gene/Insert name: ZebrafishCommunity-inhibitorofDNAbinding3-left (alt names: inhibitor of DNA binding 3; id3)
  Species: D. rerio (zebrafish)
  Insert size (bp): 1430
  Entrez Gene: id3 (a.k.a. fa56g03, ik:tdsubc_2g3, tdsubc_2g3, wu:fa56g03, xx:tdsubc_2g3)
  Promoter: CMV
  Tag / fusion protein: 3X Flag (N terminal on backbone); WT FOKI (C terminal on backbone)
  Cloning method: Restriction Enzyme; 5′ cloning site BsmBI (destroyed during cloning); 3′ cloning site BsmBI (destroyed during cloning)
  Sequencing primers: 5′ CMV-F; 3′ BGH-rev
Terms and licenses: Academic/Nonprofit Terms; Industry Terms: Not Available to Industry
Depositor comments: Target binding site: TCAACATTGGATATCTAT It is strongly recommended that users perform a diagnostic digest to verify this plasmid prior to use. For example, a double digest of the plasmid with BamHI and KpnI should result in two bands at 2.3kb and 5.8kb.
How to cite: TAL3466 was a gift from Keith Joung (Addgene plasmid # 47185 ; http://n2t.net/addgene:47185 ; RRID:Addgene_47185)
