[The description below was written by a language model from this plasmid's Addgene catalogue record.]
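Description:
TAL3466 is a TALEN expression plasmid encoding the left-hand monomer of a nuclease pair directed against the zebrafish (Danio rerio) gene id3, inhibitor of DNA binding 3. It is built on the JDS78 backbone (about 6.4 kb without insert), a TALEN scaffold vector classed as a mammalian expression vector with a T7 promoter. The plasmid is maintained in E. coli at high copy number under ampicillin selection. The origin of replication is not stated in the record, and no feature table was provided.

The insert is an engineered TAL effector repeat array of roughly 1.4 kb, designed to recognise a specific 18-nucleotide site in id3. It was cloned into the backbone through BsmBI sites that were destroyed in the process. BsmBI is a type IIS enzyme, which allows the array to be joined to the flanking backbone coding sequences without leaving the recognition sites behind. The backbone supplies an N-terminal 3X FLAG tag for detection and a C-terminal wild-type FokI nuclease domain, so the finished open reading frame encodes a tagged TALE–FokI fusion. A CMV promoter drives expression in transfected cells. The T7 designation indicates the coding sequence can also be transcribed in vitro to make mRNA, the usual route for delivery into zebrafish embryos.

FokI cleaves only as a dimer, so this left monomer is meant to be used with a matching right-hand TALEN that binds the opposite strand nearby. Together they produce a double-strand break at the id3 locus, and error-prone repair of that break can generate disruptive indel mutations. The construct belongs to a collection of TALENs made for targeted gene disruption in zebrafish.
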