>Addgene plasmid #47185 | TAL3466 | depositor partial sequence | sequence record 67272 | Insert sequence
ATGGACTACAAAGACCATGACGGTGATTATAAAGATCATGACATCGATTACAAGGATGACGATGACAAGA
TGGCCCCCAAGAAGAAGAGGAAGGTGGGCATTCACCGCGGGGTACCTATGGTGGACTTGAGGACACTCGG
TTATTCGCAACAGCAACAGGAGAAAATCAAGCCTAAGGTCAGGAGCACCGTCGCGCAACACCACGAGGCG
CTTGTGGGGCATGGCTTCACTCATGCGCATATTGTCGCGCTTTCACAGCACCCTGCGGCGCTTGGGACGG
TGGCTGTCAAATACCAAGATATGATTGCGGCCCTGCCCGAAGCCACGCACGAGGCAATTGTAGGGGTCGG
TAAACAGTGGTCGGGAGCGCGAGCACTTGAGGCGCTGCTGACTGTGGCGGGTGAGCTTAGGGGGCCTCCG
CTCCAGCTCGACACCGGGCAGCTGCTGAAGATCGCGAAGAGAGGGGGAGTAACAGCGGTAGAGGCAGTGC
ACGCCTGGCGCAATGCGCTCACCGGGGCCCCCTTGAACCTGACCCCAGACCAGGTAGTCGCAATCGCGTC
ACATGACGGGGGAAAGCAAGCCCTGGAAACCGTGCAAAGGTTGTTGCCGGTCCTTTGTCAAGACCACGGC
CTTACACCGGAGCAAGTCGTGGCCATTGCAAGCAACATCGGTGGCAAACAGGCTCTTGAGACGGTTCAGA
GACTTCTCCCAGTTCTCTGTCAAGCCCACGGGCTGACTCCCGATCAAGTTGTAGCGATTGCGTCGAACAT
TGGAGGGAAACAAGCATTGGAGACTGTCCAACGGCTCCTTCCCGTGTTGTGTCAAGCCCACGGTTTGACG
CCTGCACAAGTGGTCGCCATCGCCAGCCATGATGGCGGTAAGCAGGCGCTGGAAACAGTACAGCGCCTGC
TGCCTGTACTGTGCCAGGATCATGGACTGACCCCAGACCAGGTAGTCGCAATCGCGTCGAACATTGGGGG
AAAGCAAGCCCTGGAAACCGTGCAAAGGTTGTTGCCGGTCCTTTGTCAAGACCACGGCCTTACACCGGAG
CAAGTCGTGGCCATTGCAAGCAATGGGGGTGGCAAACAGGCTCTTGAGACGGTTCAGAGACTTCTCCCAG
TTCTCTGTCAAGCCCACGGGCTGACTCCCGATCAAGTTGTAGCGATTGCGTCCAACGGTGGAGGGAAACA
AGCATTGGAGACTGTCCAACGGCTCCTTCCCGTGTTGTGTCAAGCCCACGGTTTGACGCCTGCACAAGTG
GTCGCCATCGCCAACAACAACGGCGGTAAGCAGGCGCTGGAAACAGTACAGCGCCTGCTGCCTGTACTGT
GCCAGGATCATGGACTGACCCCAGACCAGGTAGTCGCAATCGCGAACAATAATGGGGGAAAGCAAGCCCT
GGAAACCGTGCAAAGGTTGTTGCCGGTCCTTTGTCAAGACCACGGCCTTACACCGGAGCAAGTCGTGGCC
ATTGCAAGCAACATCGGTGGCAAACAGGCTCTTGAGACGGTTCAGAGACTTCTCCCAGTTCTCTGTCAAG
CCCACGGGCTGACTCCCGATCAAGTTGTAGCGATTGCGTCCAACGGTGGAGGGAAACAAGCATTGGAGAC
TGTCCAACGGCTCCTTCCCGTGTTGTGTCAAGCCCACGGTTTGACGCCTGCACAAGTGGTCGCCATCGCC
TCCAATATTGGCGGTAAGCAGGCGCTGGAAACAGTACAGCGCCTGCTGCCTGTACTGTGCCAGGATCATG
GACTGACCCCAGACCAGGTAGTCGCAATCGCGTCAAACGGAGGGGGAAAGCAAGCCCTGGAAACCGTGCA
AAGGTTGTTGCCGGTCCTTTGTCAAGACCACGGCCTTACACCGGAGCAAGTCGTGGCCATTGCATCCCAC
GACGGTGGCAAACAGGCTCTTGAGACGGTTCAGAGACTTCTCCCAGTTCTCTGTCAAGCCCACGGGCTGA
CTCCCGATCAAGTTGTAGCGATTGCGTCCAACGGTGGAGGGAAACAAGCATTGGAGACTGTCCAACGGCT
CCTTCCCGTGTTGTGTCAAGCCCACGGTTTGACGCCTGCACAAGTGGTCGCCATCGCCTCCAATATTGGC
GGTAAGCAGGCGCTGGAAACAGTACAGCGCCTGCTGCCTGTACTGTGCCAGGATCATGGACTGACACCCG
AACAGGTGGTCGCCATTGCTTCTAATGGGGGAGGACGGCCAGCCTTGGAG
