>Addgene plasmid #47185 | TAL3466 | addgene partial sequence | sequence record 68694 | JDS-TALEN-F 5'-TAGGGGTCGGTAAACAGTGG-3'
TGGCGGGTGAGCTTAGGGGGCCTCCGCTCCAGCTCGACACCGGGCAGCTGCTGAAGATCGCGAAGAGAGG
GGGAGTAACAGCGGTAGAGGCAGTGCACGCCTGGCGCAATGCGCTCACCGGGGCCCCCTTGAACCTGACC
CCAGACCAGGTAGTCGCAATCGCGTCACATGACGGGGGAAAGCAAGCCCTGGAAACCGTGCAAAGGTTGT
TGCCGGTCCTTTGTCAAGACCACGGCCTTACACCGGAGCAAGTCGTGGCCATTGCAAGCAACATCGGTGG
CAAACAGGCTCTTGAGACGGTTCAGAGACTTCTCCCAGTTCTCTGTCAAGCCCACGGGCTGACTCCCGAT
CAAGTTGTAGCGATTGCGTCGAACATTGGAGGGAAACAAGCATTGGAGACTGTCCAACGGCTCCTTCCCG
TGTTGTGTCAAGCCCACGGTTTGACGCCTGCACAAGTGGTCGCCATCGCCAGCCATGATGGCGGTAAGCA
GGCGCTGGAAACAGTACAGCGCCTGCTGCCTGTACTGTGCCAGGATCATGGACTGACCCCAGACCAGGTA
GTCGCAATCGCGTCGAACATTGGGGGAAAGCAAGCCCTGGAAACCGTGCAAAGGTTGTTGCCGGTCCTTT
GTCAAGACCACGGCCTTACACCGGAGCAAGTCGTGGCCATTGCAAGCAATGGGGGTGGCAAACAGGCTCT
TGAGACGGTTCAGAGACTTCTCCCAGTTCTCTGTCAAGCCCACGGGCTGACTCCCGATCAAGTTGTAGCG
ATTGCGTCCAACGGTGGAGGGAAACAAGCATTGGAGACTGTCCAACGGCTCCTTCCCGTGTTGTGTCAAG
CCCACGGTTTGACGCCTGCACAAGTGGTCGCCATCGCC
